>Addgene plasmid #246019 | Cas9-tra135 | addgene full sequence | sequence record 494614
ACATTAGAAATTCTTTGTTATAGAATCTATAAATTTATGTCAAAGTTTTGTCGTTTCTTATGCGATGAGA
GATCTTAAAAGGCAAGTAAATTGAGCTGTCCTATTCAAACATTTTTCTATTAAATTGTTGGTACCTTCCG
CGTCGACGATTCAATATCGAGCAAAAATACGAACGCATATGATTCCATGAAACAAATGTATTTCTTTAGA
CGTTTCTAAAACCAATTCCGACAATTATTTGATTCTATGACAACTCCAAATAGTTTTGTTTATTAAAAAA
TAAAATTTCAACAAAAAAAGCACCGACTCGGTGCCACTTTTTCAAGTTGATAACGGACTAGCCTTATTTT
AACTTGCTATTTCTAGCTCTAAAACTCACCTAAACATAGAGATAATGCACCAGCCGGGAATCGAACCCGG
GTCTGTACCGTGGCAGGGTACTATTCTACCACTAGACCACTGGTGCTTTGTTAGCACCGACTCGGTGCCA
CTTTTTCAAGTTGATAACGGACTAGCCTTATTTTAACTTGCTATTTCTAGCTCTAAAACATGATAAGCAG
TTGTTGTGGTGCACCAGCCGGGAATCGAACCCGGGTCTGTACCGTGGCAGGGTACTATTCTACCACTAGA
CCACTGGTGCTTTGTTAGCACCGACTCGGTGCCACTTTTTCAAGTTGATAACGGACTAGCCTTATTTTAA
CTTGCTATTTCTAGCTCTAAAACGCTAAGTTTTCAACTACGTATGCATCGGCCGGGAATCGAACCCGGGC
CGCCCGCGTGGCAGGCGAGCATTCTACCACTGAACCACCGATGCTTGATGTCTACACACACTCAAAGCCC
AAAGATCATCACTTTAATAAACTATTTAACCGTTCTTTTTGAGAAAAAAGAATATGGGAATTATAAACAA
CAATACTATATGTTGAAAACATAAAAATATCATTTACAGATTAGGGTTTGTTATTATCACATTATTACTA
CCTGAGTCGTCGACGCCGATCCTTCAAGTTCCTCTTGTACCCATCAAAATGAGGCCAAACTAGTGCTGTT
TTTAATGCACTCACTATGCATTTTTATAGCTTCCTCTACACCTCGGCAAGTTCATTAAACTTTTGCCAAG
CATTTTAACAATTACTATTTTTAGTTGTTTTCCCTCTTTTTCCCCCCATTAAGTAATAAAACATTAAAAA
ATTTTCTTTTGGAATATTTTCATTCAATGCAGCTTAAGCCTTTCATTTTATTAGGTTCTTGTTTTTTTCG
TGTTTTTAAAGTGCACTTCTTTAAAATTTGTTCTTTTCATTCATGTTTTTTCAAATTTGAAAATAAAAAA
AATTTACAAGTGTTTTGTTTTGGATTCGTTATCATTTTTAAAATAACAGTTTGTTTAAAAAAAAGTATAT
TGAATGTTTAGTTGAGTAGTTTCAGCTAATAGGTCGAGAATTTTTTCAATACACACTTCTTCTGTCTTTT
TTTTGGTTTTGATGGTTGTCGATGATGGGTTTGGCTGCAAGCTTTTATTGAAACAAGTGGTGACGGGCTT
CGGCACGTTCGTATTGTTCTACTACGGTGTAATCTTCATTATGACTGGTAATATCCAATTTTGAATCGAC
GTAGTAGTAACCTGGCAACTTAACGGGCTTTTTGGCCATGTAGATGGACTTAAATTCAACCAAGTAGTGA
CCACCACCCTTCAATTTCAAAGCCTTATGAATTTCACCTTTCAAGACACCATCACGGGGATACAAACGTT
CAGTAGAAGGTTCCCAACCCAAGGTTTTCTTTTGCATAACAAGACCATCTGATGGAAAGTTTACACCGAT
GAATTTGACGTGGTAAATAAAAGTACCATCTTGCAAAGAGGAATCTTGAGTAACGGTGACAACACCACCA
TCTTCGAAATTCATTACACGTTCCCACTTAAAACCTTCGGGGAAGGACAACTTTTTATAATCGGGAATAT
CAGCGGGATGCTTAACGTATACCTTAGAACCGTATTGGAATTGTGGGGACAAAATATCCCAGGCGAATGG
CAAGGGACCACCCTTGGTAACTTGCAATTTAGCAGTTTGAGTACCTTCGTAGGGTTTACCTTCACCTTCA
CCTTCGATTTCAAATTCGTGACCATTGACAGAACCTTCCATGTGTACCTTAAAACGCATAAAAGGCTTGA
TAACATTTTCAGTAGAATCCATGGATCCTTTAAGCTGAGCAATTTCAGCTTGGAAAGCAAAAGTTTCAAC
TTCTTCAGGCATCTGTGTTTAATAAAAAAAAAATAGAAAAATACAAATTATTAGTAAAATAATCAATCAA
AATATGAAGTATAAATAATTTTAATGACGCACGTTTTTCGTTAAGTGTAGGGAGTGGGATTGGTACTGAA
AATTTTTAATAAAAATCTAGAAATCTCTTTAAGTTAAGAATTACTAGTTTTTTAGGGGTGGATTGGGTAT
GCTTTTTAACGAATGAAAACATGAAATATCGATTATAATTTCGAAAAAATTTTGAAAAATTTTCTTTAAA
AAATCGCATGCTAGAAATTTCTTTTTATTAGCATGGTGAAATTTTCTTTATATACTAGATTTATTTTCTA
AAAATGTCATGGCCAAAGAAAATTTAATCTAGAACAATTTACAATTACTTAGTAACGTTATTCTTAAACC
ATATTGAAGGTTTTTCTTTCTGGCAAATTACTTGAGTTTTTACATCACACTTTTTTCAAAAGAACAAAAA
CGTTTTGTTACTACATTTTATTTTTTTTAATAAAAACTTACCTTGATGTGTTTGTTTTATATTAATTTCA
CAAAAATAAATACTTTTTAAATTATTTTTCTTTTTGCAATTGAAATTAAACAACTACACACTTTTTTAAT
GTTCTTTTTTCAGACTTTTCTTTATTAAGAAAATTAAAACACTTTTAACTTTCTCCCGTTTGGAATTCTT
GGTGTTTTTTGCACAATTTTTCTTTCAAGACTGATGCCGGTTAGCAGCCATGCACTGAATTTATAGGTAA
AACAAAAATAAACGAAAATACTAGAATGTTCTGGAACAAACTACCCGTACTTCCGTAGGCTCTAAACAAC
ATCATGTGGTTGTTTATTTGGTGATAACAAAAGAAATTGGTTACATTTTAGATATATAAAAAAATTAATT
TATTAAAATTGTAGAAAACCAATATTAATTATAGGTTTTTATTGTTATTTTAATTTATTAGTTGCAAATT
ATCAAAAAAATGTGCAAAACATTCAACATGATTAATGCCCACACAGCGTTGTATATATGTAGAAGCAGTG
GCTTTTAAACTGTAAAATTGCATCAATGTCAAAATTTCTACAATGTTCTCTCTGTTTTTAATAACATGCG
GAATGAATCAACTATAATTTACTTTATTTATTTATGCAAAAATATATAAAAGTTATTAATTAAATGAAAA
AGGAATTAATCTTAGGCATTGCTGAGTAATGTCATGACATAAACTAAATATTTTTCTAGTCAAACAATGA
ACTTATTTATTTCAAAAACGTTTTATTCTTTAAATTATAGTTAAAAAGTCTTATTAATTGACAAATCTAT
GTGTAATTAAGTGTTTTTTGAACTAAGTTACAAGCTTAATATGTATTTGATTAATTGAAATATGTATTAA
CTATTAATTTTTAAATTAAATAAATTTAATATTAATTATATATTAAACTTTGTGCTTTATATGGAAATAG
TATGTATGATTTAATCACATTCGATTTACATATTAGTCATCATAAATTATAAATGAAAGTAATTTAATTG
TTTTATTAAAGAAAATAATAACATTATTAAAACAATAATATTGCTATCAAAATTTATAAAAATGCATAAA
ATGAAAAAATATTGATTTTCTCTCATCATGGGGGCATTAATAATTTTTTCGCCAGTGCAGCTGATGTGCA
GTAAAACATCAGAGTTGCCGGTCTTGAATAAAAACAATGAAAAGTGGAATAATTTAAAAATGTGACAATC
ATATACTTTTAACATATTTTATAAAATTTGACTGTAAAAATTTAAAAATTAAAATTTGCAAACATTATCT
CATACATATTATAACAACTCTTTTGTTTTTATATAAATTTAATAAATGAAATCAAAAATTCTCTCACAAA
TTTGTAATTTCCAAAAGTGTGGCCTTTTATTTTCCCCTTTTTAGGTAAAAATTTCAAATATCTACAACCC
TGTAAATGACAGCTGTTTGCGCTCTTTTATGTATTTTTTTTGTTTATCATGTCGGTTTTTTAGTTCGCGG
TGCAATTTACTCGAAATTTCTTAAAGTTTGTTGAATTTTTGGCGGTATAATTATAATATTTTGTTTTAGT
GTTCTTTTTATCAAATTATAATGTTTAAGTGAATTATTTTCTGATAATGGTTTCAACACGTGGGCCCATC
TGCAGAATTCGGCTTGTACTAGTCGCGCTCGCGCGACTGACGGTCGTAAGCACCCGCGTACGTGTCCACC
CCGGTCACAACCCCTTGTGTCATGTCGGCGACCCTACGCCCCCAACTGAGAGAACTCAAAGGTTACCCCA
GTTGGGGCACTACTCCCGAAAACCGCTTCTGACCTGGGAAAACGTGAAGCCCCGGGGCATCCGCTGAGGG
TTGCCGCCGGGGCTTCGGTGTGTCCGTCAGTGAGCTCCTCAGGTAATAATAACAACTACAACCAAAAAAC
AAAAGCAACAACAACGACAACTTCTACAGGGCAAGTAACAAAACATAGTATTTGTCAACGACACACTATA
TGAATGATGATGATGATGCAACAACAGCAACAACAGCAACAACAGCTCGAGTATCAACAACACAACAAAA
AAAACTTTTTTAAAAAGACACAGCTGCTGGCAACAAAATACCACAAAAGATATAAACTAACGCAGTTGCC
ACACACACACATACATACATAAATTAAAATATTATCAAACACACACATATACATATATCACAACATACCT
ATATACAAAACCACATTTACTTTGATAAAAGGCGATTCAACAAAAAAGTAGTCGTCATCCTCCTTCATTT
ATCCTTGCATTTCACGTGTATCTGTGTGTGTTATAAAACCTGCTGGCCAAAAGGCAGGTAGGTAGTTGAC
AACACAAATATTTTACTTCTTTTTCATCATCAGCATCAACAACAGCAGGAGCAACATATTGTAGACACAC
ACTCTCTGTTTCTTCACTTCACACACATACAAGTAAATTATGACAGTGAAAAAGACGGGTATTTCCAAGC
TTCAGTTTCGTTTACTTTAGGTCATTAAGATGACTGTCCTGATAGCTTGATATCAATGGAATCAACGGGA
TTGATAAATGGAATTACTGTGATTGATAAATAGCTTCGAAAGACCTCGTTACTTCAGGGTACTTAACAAA
ATTTACTGTTGGCCGCGAACCGCGCCATGGCGCCGGCCGGGAGCCGGCGCATGCGAAGGTCGCCTATGGC
ATTATTGTACGGAATGATAAACATTGCCTGCATAAATTCTTTTATTATATACAGCCATAATGTCAGTAGC
AACGGAGAAAAGGTTCAAAGTCGCAAAAAATTTATGAGAAACCTTTACATGAGCCTGACGTCATCGTTTA
TGCGTAAGCGTTTAGAAGCTCCTACTTTGAAGAGATATTTGCGCGATAATATCTCTAATATTTTGCCAAA
TGAAGTGCCTGGTACATCAGATGACAGTACTGAAGAGCCAGTAATGAAAAAACGTACTTACTGTACTTAC
TGCCCCTCTAAAATAAGGCGAAAGGCAAATGCATCGTGCAAAAAATGCAAAAAAGTTATTTGTCGAGAGC
ATAATATTGATATGTGCCAAAGTTGTTTCTGACTGACTAATAAGTATAATTTGTTTCTATTATGTATAAG
TTAAGCTAATTACTTATTTTATAATACAACATGACTGTTTTTAAAGTACAAAATAAGTTTATTTTTGTAA
AAGAGAGAATGTTTAAAAGTTTTGTTACTTTATAGAAGAAATTTTGAGTTTTTGTTTTTTTTTAATAAAT
AAATAAACATAAATAAATTGTTTGTTGAATTTATTATTAGTATGTAAGTGTAAATATAATAAAACTTAAT
ATCTATTCAAATTAATAAATAAACCTCGATATACAGACCGATAAAACACATGCGTCAATTTTACGCATGA
TTATCTTTAACGTACGTCACAATATGATTATCTTTCTAGGGTTAAGGGCCCGGGATCCGATATCTAGATG
CATTCGCGAGGTACCGAGCTCGAATTCACTGGCCGTCGTTTTACAACGTCGTGACTGGGAAAACCCTGGC
GTTACCCAACTTAATCGCCTTGCAGCACATCCCCCTTTCGCCAGCTGGCGTAATAGCGAAGAGGCCCGCA
CCGATCGCCCTTCCCAACAGTTGCGCAGCCTGAATGGCGAATGGCGCCTGATGCGGTATTTTCTCCTTAC
GCATCTGTGCGGTATTTCACACCGCATATGGTGCACTCTCAGTACAATCTGCTCTGATGCCGCATAGTTA
AGCCAGCCCCGACACCCGCCAACACCCGCTGACGCGCCCTGACGGGCTTGTCTGCTCCCGGCATCCGCTT
ACAGACAAGCTGTGACCGTCTCCGGGAGCTGCATGTGTCAGAGGTTTTCACCGTCATCACCGAAACGCGC
GAGACGAAAGGGCCTCGTGATACGCCTATTTTTATAGGTTAATGTCATGATAATAATGGTTTCTTAGACG
TCAGGTGGCACTTTTCGGGGAAATGTGCGCGGAACCCCTATTTGTTTATTTTTCTAAATACATTCAAATA
TGTATCCGCTCATGAGACAATAACCCTGATAAATGCTTCAATAATATTGAAAAAGGAAGAGTATGAGTAT
TCAACATTTCCGTGTCGCCCTTATTCCCTTTTTTGCGGCATTTTGCCTTCCTGTTTTTGCTCACCCAGAA
ACGCTGGTGAAAGTAAAAGATGCTGAAGATCAGTTGGGTGCACGAGTGGGTTACATCGAACTGGATCTCA
ACAGCGGTAAGATCCTTGAGAGTTTTCGCCCCGAAGAACGTTTTCCAATGATGAGCACTTTTAAAGTTCT
GCTATGTGGCGCGGTATTATCCCGTATTGACGCCGGGCAAGAGCAACTCGGTCGCCGCATACACTATTCT
CAGAATGACTTGGTTGAGTACTCACCAGTCACAGAAAAGCATCTTACGGATGGCATGACAGTAAGAGAAT
TATGCAGTGCTGCCATAACCATGAGTGATAACACTGCGGCCAACTTACTTCTGACAACGATCGGAGGACC
GAAGGAGCTAACCGCTTTTTTGCACAACATGGGGGATCATGTAACTCGCCTTGATCGTTGGGAACCGGAG
CTGAATGAAGCCATACCAAACGACGAGCGTGACACCACGATGCCTGTAGCAATGGCAACAACGTTGCGCA
AACTATTAACTGGCGAACTACTTACTCTAGCTTCCCGGCAACAATTAATAGACTGGATGGAGGCGGATAA
AGTTGCAGGACCACTTCTGCGCTCGGCCCTTCCGGCTGGCTGGTTTATTGCTGATAAATCTGGAGCCGGT
GAGCGTGGGTCTCGCGGTATCATTGCAGCACTGGGGCCAGATGGTAAGCCCTCCCGTATCGTAGTTATCT
ACACGACGGGGAGTCAGGCAACTATGGATGAACGAAATAGACAGATCGCTGAGATAGGTGCCTCACTGAT
TAAGCATTGGTAACTGTCAGACCAAGTTTACTCATATATACTTTAGATTGATTTAAAACTTCATTTTTAA
TTTAAAAGGATCTAGGTGAAGATCCTTTTTGATAATCTCATGACCAAAATCCCTTAACGTGAGTTTTCGT
TCCACTGAGCGTCAGACCCCGTAGAAAAGATCAAAGGATCTTCTTGAGATCCTTTTTTTCTGCGCGTAAT
CTGCTGCTTGCAAACAAAAAAACCACCGCTACCAGCGGTGGTTTGTTTGCCGGATCAAGAGCTACCAACT
CTTTTTCCGAAGGTAACTGGCTTCAGCAGAGCGCAGATACCAAATACTGTTCTTCTAGTGTAGCCGTAGT
TAGGCCACCACTTCAAGAACTCTGTAGCACCGCCTACATACCTCGCTCTGCTAATCCTGTTACCAGTGGC
TGCTGCCAGTGGCGATAAGTCGTGTCTTACCGGGTTGGACTCAAGACGATAGTTACCGGATAAGGCGCAG
CGGTCGGGCTGAACGGGGGGTTCGTGCACACAGCCCAGCTTGGAGCGAACGACCTACACCGAACTGAGAT
ACCTACAGCGTGAGCTATGAGAAAGCGCCACGCTTCCCGAAGGGAGAAAGGCGGACAGGTATCCGGTAAG
CGGCAGGGTCGGAACAGGAGAGCGCACGAGGGAGCTTCCAGGGGGAAACGCCTGGTATCTTTATAGTCCT
GTCGGGTTTCGCCACCTCTGACTTGAGCGTCGATTTTTGTGATGCTCGTCAGGGGGGCGGAGCCTATGGA
AAAACGCCAGCAACGCGGCCTTTTTACGGTTCCTGGCCTTTTGCTGGCCTTTTGCTCACATGTTCTTTCC
TGCGTTATCCCCTGATTCTGTGGATAACCGTATTACCGCCTTTGAGTGAGCTGATACCGCTCGCCGCAGC
CGAACGACCGAGCGCAGCGAGTCAGTGAGCGAGGAAGCGGAAGAGCGCCCAATACGCAAACCGCCTCTCC
CCGCGCGTTGGCCGATTCATTAATGCAGCTGGCACGACAGGTTTCCCGACTGGAAAGCGGGCAGTGAGCG
CAACGCAATTAATGTGAGTTAGCTCACTCATTAGGCACCCCAGGCTTTACACTTTATGCTTCCGGCTCGT
ATGTTGTGTGGAATTGTGAGCGGATAACAATTTCACACAGGAAACAGCTATGACCATGATTACGCCAAGC
TTGCATGCAGGCCTCTGCAGTCGACGGGCCCAAGCTTCCTTTAACCCTAGAAAGATAGTCTGCGTAAAAT
TGACGCATGCATTCTTGAAATATTGCTCTCTCTTTCTAAATAGCGCGAATCCGTCGCTGTGCATTTAGGA
CATCTCAGTCGCCGCTTGGAGCTCCCGTGAGGCGTGCTTGTCAATGCGGTAAGTGTCACTGATTTTGAAC
TATAACGACCGCGTGAGTCAAAATGACGCATGATTATCTTTTACGTGACTTTTAAGATTTAACTCATACG
ATAATTATATTGTTATTTCATGTTCTACTTACGTGATAACTTATTATATATATATTTTCTTGTTATAGAT
ATCGTGACTAATATATAATAAAATGGGTAGTTCTTTAGACGATGAGCATATCCTCTCTGCTCTTCTGCAA
AGCGATGACGAGCTTGTTGGTGAGGATTCTGACAGTGAAATATCAGATCACGTAAGTGAAGATGACGTCC
AGAGCGATACAGAAGAAGCGTTTATAGATGAGGTACATGAAGTGCAGCCAACGTCAAGCGGTAGTGAAAT
ATTAGACGAACAAAATGTTATTGAACAACCAGGTTCTTCATTGGCTTCTAACAGAATCTTGACCTTGCGA
CAGAGGACTATTAGAGGTAAGAATAAACATTGTTGGTCAACTTCAAAGTCCACGAGGCGTAGCGGAGTGG
TACCAGGCCCTCGAGTCTGGGCCCATGCATGGGAGCTCTCCCAAGATCTTATGGTCGACCTGCAGGCAAC
ATTCATGTGTGGGTGATTACACTCACACAAAAACACACACATTCACACAAACACACACACTTATAAAGAT
GAGAACATTTAACAAAAACAATTATAAAACTGATGGCAATGGAGCAATGATGTGATGAAGCTGATGAAAG
TTTTGAATATTCATTCAAGAGTTAAAAACATGAACAAACATGCACAAAATTAGTCGAGACTGACGGACAC
ACCGAAGCCCCGGCGGCAACCCTCAGCGGATGCCCCGGGGCTTCACGTTTTCCCAGGTCAGAAGCGGTTT
TCGGGAGTAGTGCCCCAACTGGGGTAACCTTTGAGTTCTCTCAGTTGGGGGCGTAGGGTCGCCGACATGA
CACAAGGGGTTGTGACCGGGGTGGACACGTACGCGGGTGCTTACGACCGTCAGTCGCGCGAGCGCGACTA
GTACAAGCCGAATTCTGCAGATGGCGCGCCAACCTATGCTTATCCGTTTTTATTTGTGTAATGGCCGCAG
AATTCTCTCTATCACTGATAGGGAGGTCTCTATCACTGATAGGGAGTTCTCTATCACTGATAGGGATGTC
TCTATCACTGATAGGGACGTCTCTATCACTGATAGGGAACTCTCTATCACTGATAGGGACATCTCTATCA
CTGATAGGGACTTCTCTATCACTGATAGGGAAGTATGTTCTCTCTCTTCTCTTCTCTCTCTCTTTCTCGA
ATGTTCTCTCTCTTCTCTTCTCTCTCTCTTTCTCGATGGCCGGGGCGCGCCAGGTTTCGACTTTCACTTT
TCTCTATCACTGATAGGGAGTGGTAAACTCGACTTTCACTTTTCTCTATCACTGATAGGGAGTGGTAAAC
TCGACTTTCACTTTTCTCTATCACTGATAGGGAGATCCGAGCTCGTAAACTCGACTTTCACTTTTCTCTA
TCACTGATAGGGAGTGGTAAACTCGACTTTCACTTTTCTCTATCACTGATAGGGAGTGGTAAACTCGACT
TTCACTTTTCTCTATCACTGATAGGGAGTGGTAAACTCGACTTTCACTTTTCTCTATCACTGATAGGGAG
ATCCGAGCTCGTAAACTCGACTTTCACTTTTCTCTATCACTGATAGGGAGTGGTAAACTCGACTTTCACT
TTTCTCTATCACTGATAGGGAGTGGTAAACTCGACTTTCACTTTTCTCTATCACTGATAGGGAGTGGTAA
ACTCGAAGCGCCGGATCCAAGGTTTATGTGATTCATATAAATACGGCCGCACAAACTCTCTTCGGCATTA
GTACAATACAAACAATCAAAGTGAAAACATTAAAAAGAAATAACAAGCGATTTAAATTAAGAAAAACTAC
GTTCAAGTGAACAAGAAATTAAATAAATCAGAAAGTGTACAAAAGAAAGTAAAATAATTCTATAAAAAGT
GAATTTTAAGCAACAAGTTCTATAAATAGAAAAACTATTACAAATCATTCATCAAGTTTATATACACAAC
AAAGAAGAAAAACAAAGTCACACAAATGAAAAGGCATGCCAAAGAAGAAGCGGAAGGTCGGTATCCACGG
AGTCCCAGCAGCCGACAAGAAGTACAGCATCGGCCTGGACATCGGCACCAACTCTGTGGGCTGGGCCGTG
ATCACCGACGAGTACGAGGTGCCCAGCAAGAAATTCAAGGTGCTGGGCAACACCGACCGGCACAGCATCA
AGAAGAACCTGATCGGAGCCCTGCTGTTCGACAGCGGCGAAACAGCCGAGGCCACCCGGCTGAAGAGAAC
CGCCAGAAGAAGATACACCAGACGGAAGAACCGGATCTGCTATCTGCAAGAGATCTTCAGCAACGAGATG
GCCAAGGTGGACGACAGCTTCTTCCACAGACTGGAAGAGTCCTTCCTGGTGGAAGAGGATAAGAAGCACG
AGCGGCACCCCATCTTCGGCAACATCGTGGACGAGGTGGCCTACCACGAGAAGTACCCCACCATCTACCA
CCTGAGAAAGAAACTGGTGGACAGCACCGACAAGGCCGACCTGCGGCTGATCTATCTGGCCCTGGCCCAC
ATGATCAAGTTCCGGGGCCACTTCCTGATCGAGGGCGACCTGAACCCCGACAACAGCGACGTGGACAAGC
TGTTCATCCAGCTGGTGCAGACCTACAACCAGCTGTTCGAGGAAAACCCCATCAACGCCAGCGGCGTGGA
CGCCAAGGCCATCCTGTCTGCCAGACTGAGCAAGAGCAGACGGCTGGAAAATCTGATCGCCCAGCTGCCC
GGCGAGAAGAAGAATGGCCTGTTCGGAAACCTGATTGCCCTGAGCCTGGGCCTGACCCCCAACTTCAAGA
GCAACTTCGACCTGGCCGAGGATGCCAAACTGCAGCTGAGCAAGGACACCTACGACGACGACCTGGACAA
CCTGCTGGCCCAGATCGGCGACCAGTACGCCGACCTGTTTCTGGCCGCCAAGAACCTGTCCGACGCCATC
CTGCTGAGCGACATCCTGAGAGTGAACACCGAGATCACCAAGGCCCCCCTGAGCGCCTCTATGATCAAGA
GATACGACGAGCACCACCAGGACCTGACCCTGCTGAAAGCTCTCGTGCGGCAGCAGCTGCCTGAGAAGTA
CAAAGAGATTTTCTTCGACCAGAGCAAGAACGGCTACGCCGGCTACATTGACGGCGGAGCCAGCCAGGAA
GAGTTCTACAAGTTCATCAAGCCCATCCTGGAAAAGATGGACGGCACCGAGGAACTGCTCGTGAAGCTGA
ACAGAGAGGACCTGCTGCGGAAGCAGCGGACCTTCGACAACGGCAGCATCCCCCACCAGATCCACCTGGG
AGAGCTGCACGCCATTCTGCGGCGGCAGGAAGATTTTTACCCATTCCTGAAGGACAACCGGGAAAAGATC
GAGAAGATCCTGACCTTCCGCATCCCCTACTACGTGGGCCCTCTGGCCAGGGGAAACAGCAGATTCGCCT
GGATGACCAGAAAGAGCGAGGAAACCATCACCCCCTGGAACTTCGAGGAAGTGGTGGACAAGGGCGCTTC
CGCCCAGAGCTTCATCGAGCGGATGACCAACTTCGATAAGAACCTGCCCAACGAGAAGGTGCTGCCCAAG
CACAGCCTGCTGTACGAGTACTTCACCGTGTATAACGAGCTGACCAAAGTGAAATACGTGACCGAGGGAA
TGAGAAAGCCCGCCTTCCTGAGCGGCGAGCAGAAAAAGGCCATCGTGGACCTGCTGTTCAAGACCAACCG
GAAAGTGACCGTGAAGCAGCTGAAAGAGGACTACTTCAAGAAAATCGAGTGCTTCGACTCCGTGGAAATC
TCCGGCGTGGAAGATCGGTTCAACGCCTCCCTGGGCACATACCACGATCTGCTGAAAATTATCAAGGACA
AGGACTTCCTGGACAATGAGGAAAACGAGGACATTCTGGAAGATATCGTGCTGACCCTGACACTGTTTGA
GGACAGAGAGATGATCGAGGAACGGCTGAAAACCTATGCCCACCTGTTCGACGACAAAGTGATGAAGCAG
CTGAAGCGGCGGAGATACACCGGCTGGGGCAGGCTGAGCCGGAAGCTGATCAACGGCATCCGGGACAAGC
AGTCCGGCAAGACAATCCTGGATTTCCTGAAGTCCGACGGCTTCGCCAACAGAAACTTCATGCAGCTGAT
CCACGACGACAGCCTGACCTTTAAAGAGGACATCCAGAAAGCCCAGGTGTCCGGCCAGGGCGATAGCCTG
CACGAGCACATTGCCAATCTGGCCGGCAGCCCCGCCATTAAGAAGGGCATCCTGCAGACAGTGAAGGTGG
TGGACGAGCTCGTGAAAGTGATGGGCCGGCACAAGCCCGAGAACATCGTGATCGAAATGGCCAGAGAGAA
CCAGACCACCCAGAAGGGACAGAAGAACAGCCGCGAGAGAATGAAGCGGATCGAAGAGGGCATCAAAGAG
CTGGGCAGCCAGATCCTGAAAGAACACCCCGTGGAAAACACCCAGCTGCAGAACGAGAAGCTGTACCTGT
ACTACCTGCAGAATGGGCGGGATATGTACGTGGACCAGGAACTGGACATCAACCGGCTGTCCGACTACGA
TGTGGACCATATCGTGCCTCAGAGCTTTCTGAAGGACGACTCCATCGACAACAAGGTGCTGACCAGAAGC
GACAAGAACCGGGGCAAGAGCGACAACGTGCCCTCCGAAGAGGTCGTGAAGAAGATGAAGAACTACTGGC
GGCAGCTGCTGAACGCCAAGCTGATTACCCAGAGAAAGTTCGACAATCTGACCAAGGCCGAGAGAGGCGG
CCTGAGCGAACTGGATAAGGCCGGCTTCATCAAGAGACAGCTGGTGGAAACCCGGCAGATCACAAAGCAC
GTGGCACAGATCCTGGACTCCCGGATGAACACTAAGTACGACGAGAATGACAAGCTGATCCGGGAAGTGA
AAGTGATCACCCTGAAGTCCAAGCTGGTGTCCGATTTCCGGAAGGATTTCCAGTTTTACAAAGTGCGCGA
GATCAACAACTACCACCACGCCCACGACGCCTACCTGAACGCCGTCGTGGGAACCGCCCTGATCAAAAAG
TACCCTAAGCTGGAAAGCGAGTTCGTGTACGGCGACTACAAGGTGTACGACGTGCGGAAGATGATCGCCA
AGAGCGAGCAGGAAATCGGCAAGGCTACCGCCAAGTACTTCTTCTACAGCAACATCATGAACTTTTTCAA
GACCGAGATTACCCTGGCCAACGGCGAGATCCGGAAGCGGCCTCTGATCGAGACAAACGGCGAAACCGGG
GAGATCGTGTGGGATAAGGGCCGGGATTTTGCCACCGTGCGGAAAGTGCTGAGCATGCCCCAAGTGAATA
TCGTGAAAAAGACCGAGGTGCAGACAGGCGGCTTCAGCAAAGAGTCTATCCTGCCCAAGAGGAACAGCGA
TAAGCTGATCGCCAGAAAGAAGGACTGGGACCCTAAGAAGTACGGCGGCTTCGACAGCCCCACCGTGGCC
TATTCTGTGCTGGTGGTGGCCAAAGTGGAAAAGGGCAAGTCCAAGAAACTGAAGAGTGTGAAAGAGCTGC
TGGGGATCACCATCATGGAAAGAAGCAGCTTCGAGAAGAATCCCATCGACTTTCTGGAAGCCAAGGGCTA
CAAAGAAGTGAAAAAGGACCTGATCATCAAGCTGCCTAAGTACTCCCTGTTCGAGCTGGAAAACGGCCGG
AAGAGAATGCTGGCCTCTGCCGGCGAACTGCAGAAGGGAAACGAACTGGCCCTGCCCTCCAAATATGTGA
ACTTCCTGTACCTGGCCAGCCACTATGAGAAGCTGAAGGGCTCCCCCGAGGATAATGAGCAGAAACAGCT
GTTTGTGGAACAGCACAAGCACTACCTGGACGAGATCATCGAGCAGATCAGCGAGTTCTCCAAGAGAGTG
ATCCTGGCCGACGCTAATCTGGACAAAGTGCTGTCCGCCTACAACAAGCACCGGGATAAGCCCATCAGAG
AGCAGGCCGAGAATATCATCCACCTGTTTACCCTGACCAATCTGGGAGCCCCTGCCGCCTTCAAGTACTT
TGACACCACCATCGACCGGAAGAGGTACACCAGCACCAAAGAGGTGCTGGACGCCACCCTGATCCACCAG
AGCATCACCGGCCTGTACGAGACACGGATCGACCTGTCTCAGCTGGGAGGCGACAAAAGGCCGGCGGCCA
CGAAAAAGGCCGGCCAGGCAAAAAAGAAAAAGTAATAGAATGAATCGTTTTTAAAATAACAAATCAATTG
TTTTATAATATTCGTACGATTCTTTGATTATGTAATAAAATGTGATCATTAGGAAGATTACGAAAAATAT
AAAAAATATGAGTTCTGTGTGTATAACAAATGCTGTAAACGCCACAATTGTGTTTGTTGCAAATAAACCC
ATGATTATTTGATTAAAATTGTTGTTTTCTTTGTTCATAGACAATAGTGTGTTTTGCCTAAACGTGTACT
GCATAAACTCCATGCGAGTGTATAGCGAGCTAGTGGCTAACGCTTGCCCCACCAAAGTAGATTCGTCAAA
ATCCTCAATTTCATCACCCTCCTCCAAGTTTAACATTTGGCCGTCGGAATTAACTTCTAAAGATGCCACA
TAATCTAATAAATGAAATAGAGATTCAAACGTGGCGTCATCGTCCGTTTCGACCATTTCCGAAAAGAACT
CGGGCATAAACTCTATGATTTCTCTGGACGTGGTGTTGTCGAAACTCTCAAAGTACGCAGTCAGGAACGT
GCGCGACATGTCGTCGGGAAACTCGCGCGGAAACATGTTGTTGTAACCGAACGGGTCCCATAGCGCCAAA
ACCAAATCTGCCAGCGTCAATAGAATGAGCACGATGCCGACAATGGAGCTGGCTTGGATAGCGATTCGAG
TTAACTACTGTCCGTTTTTATTTGTGTAATAAAATGAACGGAACGCTGAATTCTGGA
Features (pLannotate 1.2.2; 33 found; start..end, strand, type, name):
    300..375     -  misc_RNA       gRNA scaffold: guide RNA scaffold for the Streptococcus pyogenes CRISPR/Cas9 system
    395..465     -  ncRNA          tRNA: Accession: RF00005 - tRNA
    474..549     -  misc_RNA       gRNA scaffold: guide RNA scaffold for the Streptococcus pyogenes CRISPR/Cas9 system
    569..639     -  ncRNA          tRNA: Accession: RF00005 - tRNA
    648..723     -  misc_RNA       gRNA scaffold: guide RNA scaffold for the Streptococcus pyogenes CRISPR/Cas9 system
    743..813     -  ncRNA          tRNA: Accession: RF00005 - tRNA
   1518..2192    -  CDS            DsRed-Express2: DsRed-Express2 is a basic (constitutively fluorescent) orange fluorescent protein published in 2008, derived from Discosoma sp.. It is reported to be a rapidly-maturing protein.
   4489..4588    -  protein_bind   phage φC31 attP: attachment site of phage φC31 phage φC31 integrase
   4764..4781    -  CDS            capTEV™ (fragment): composite tag for in vivo biotinylation, TEV protease cleavage, and 6xHis tagging
   6254..6411    +  CDS            lacZα (fragment): LacZα fragment of β-galactosidase; lacZ fragment
   6417..6516    -  misc_feature   bom (fragment): basis of mobility region from pBR322
   6618..6653    -  CDS            rop (fragment): Rop protein, which maintains plasmids at low copy number; rop
   6748..6852    +  promoter       AmpR promoter: bla
   6853..7713    +  CDS            AmpR: β-lactamase; bla; confers resistance to ampicillin, carbenicillin, and related antibiotics
   7884..8472    +  rep_origin     ori: high-copy-number ColE1/pMB1/pBR322/pUC origin of replication
   8655..8747    +  CDS            lacI (fragment): lac repressor; lacI; The lac repressor binds to the lac operator to inhibit transcription in E. coli. This inhibition can be relieved by adding lactose or isopropyl-β-D-thiogalactopyranoside (IPTG).
   8760..8781    +  protein_bind   CAP binding site: CAP binding activates transcription in the presence of cAMP. E. coli catabolite activator protein
   8796..8826    +  promoter       lac promoter: promoter for the E. coli lac operon
   8830..8852    +  protein_bind   lac operator (fragment): The lac repressor binds to the lac operator to inhibit transcription in E. coli. This inhibition can be relieved by adding lactose or isopropyl-β-D-thiogalactopyranoside (IPTG). lac repressor encoded by lacI
   9922..10021   +  protein_bind   phage φC31 attP: attachment site of phage φC31 phage φC31 integrase
  10156..10175   -  promoter       tight TRE promoter (fragment): Tet-responsive promoter PTight, consisting of seven tet operator sequences followed by the minimal CMV promoter
  10177..10216   -  promoter       TPGI promoter (fragment): S. cerevisiae GAL1 promoter modified to contain two copies of the tet operator (Ellis et al., 2009)
  10219..10237   -  protein_bind   tet operator: tetO; bacterial operator O2 for the tetR and tetA genes tetracycline repressor TetR
  10240..10261   -  promoter       H1-2O2 promoter (fragment): doxycycline-inducible variant of the human H1 RNA promoter (Henriksen et al., 2007)
  10261..10279   -  protein_bind   tet operator: tetO; bacterial operator O2 for the tetR and tetA genes tetracycline repressor TetR
  10282..10300   -  protein_bind   tet operator: tetO; bacterial operator O2 for the tetR and tetA genes tetracycline repressor TetR
  10302..10321   -  promoter       tight TRE promoter (fragment): Tet-responsive promoter PTight, consisting of seven tet operator sequences followed by the minimal CMV promoter
  10417..10533   -  protein_bind   tetracycline response element (fragment): contains seven copies of the tetracycline operator tetO tetracycline repressor TetR
  10565..10843   -  protein_bind   tetracycline response element: contains seven copies of the tetracycline operator tetO tetracycline repressor TetR
  11214..12929   +  CDS            Cas9(N): N-terminal portion of Streptococcus pyogenes Cas9 (Zetsche et al., 2015)
  12816..15314   +  CDS            Cas9(C): C-terminal portion of Streptococcus pyogenes Cas9 (Zetsche et al., 2015)
  15315..15362   +  CDS            nucleoplasmin NLS: bipartite nuclear localization signal from nucleoplasmin
  15384..16034   -  CDS            P74 (fragment): PIF0_NPVAC - Experimental evidence at protein level: Swiss-Prot protein existence level 1. Plays an essential role for oral infectivity of occlusion- derived virus (ODV) and functions also in host midgut attachment and fusion by binding to a specific host receptor. From Autographa californica nuclear polyhedrosis virus (AcMNPV).
