[The description below was written by a language model from this plasmid's Addgene catalogue record and pLannotate feature annotations shown in this document.]
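Description:
Cas9-tra135 is a 16.1 kb CRISPR plasmid built on the pEF1 backbone and designed to deliver Cas9 together with guide RNAs against the transformer (tra) gene of the Australian sheep blowfly, Lucilia cuprina. It is maintained in E. coli through a high-copy ColE1/pUC-type origin and selected with ampicillin via the bla gene. Remnants of lacZα, lac promoter/operator and other cloning-vector sequences are also annotated.

The main payload is Streptococcus pyogenes Cas9 (about 4.1 kb), recorded as carrying nuclear localization signals at both ends. The feature table detects the coding sequence as two overlapping Cas9 segments followed by a nucleoplasmin NLS. The catalogue states that Cas9 is driven by an Hsp70 promoter, which is not itself annotated. Immediately upstream of Cas9 lies an extended array of tet operator/tetracycline response element sequences in the opposite orientation, suggesting a tTA-responsive enhancer, although the record does not explain its role. A separate cassette contains three repeats of a tRNA followed by a gRNA scaffold, the arrangement used to express several guides from one transcript that endogenous tRNA-processing enzymes cleave into individual gRNAs. The promoter for this array is not identified.

A red fluorescent marker, listed as RFPex and annotated as DsRed-Express2, presumably allows visual identification of transformed insects, though its promoter is not stated. Two φC31 attP sites in opposite orientations flank the bacterial backbone portion and could serve as integrase docking sites. An AcMNPV P74 fragment downstream of Cas9 probably reflects baculovirus-derived flanking sequence. No transposon ends are annotated, so the integration route is not evident.
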