Addgene plasmid #246019: Cas9-tra135
Purpose: Expresses Cas9 under control of Hsp70 promoter and gRNAs targeting Lucilia cuprina transformer gene
Depositing lab: Max Scott. Depositing organization: North Carolina State University.
Backbone
  Vector backbone: pEF1
  Vector type: CRISPR
Growth in bacteria
  Bacterial resistance: Ampicillin, 100 μg/mL
  Growth temperature: 30°C
  Growth strain: NEB Stable
  Copy number: Unknown
Gene/Insert 1
  Gene/Insert name: Cas9
  Species: Streptococcus pyogenes
  Insert size (bp): 4101
  Tag / fusion protein: NLS (N terminal on insert); NLS (C terminal on insert)
Gene/Insert 2
  Gene/Insert name: RFPex
  Insert size (bp): 678
Terms and licenses: Academic/Nonprofit Terms; Industry Terms: Not Available to Industry
Depositor comments: Please visit https://doi.org/10.1101/2025.08.12.669956 for bioRxiv preprint.
How to cite: Cas9-tra135 was a gift from Max Scott (Addgene plasmid # 246019 ; http://n2t.net/addgene:246019 ; RRID:Addgene_246019)
